Addgene plasmid #123090: pCMV 3xFLAG-LC3A G120A
Purpose: Expresses 3xFLAG-LC3A G120A in mammalian cells.
Depositing lab: Robin Ketteler. Publication: Redundancy of human ATG4 protease isoforms in autophagy and LC3/GABARAP processing revealed in cells. Agrotis A, Pengo N, Burden JJ, Ketteler R. Autophagy. 2019 Jan 21. doi: 10.1080/15548627.2019.1569925. PubMed 30661429.
Backbone
  Vector backbone: pCMV-tripleFLAG-Gateway
  Backbone size w/o insert (bp): 4711
  Vector type: Mammalian Expression
Growth in bacteria
  Bacterial resistance: Ampicillin, 100 μg/mL
  Growth temperature: 37°C
  Growth strain: DH5alpha
  Copy number: High Copy
Gene/Insert
  Gene/Insert name: Microtubule-associated proteins 1A/1B light chain 3A
  Species: H. sapiens (human)
  Mutation: Glycine 120 to Alanine
  GenBank ID: NM_032514.3
  Entrez Gene: MAP1LC3A (a.k.a. ATG8E, LC3, LC3A, MAP1ALC3, MAP1BLC3)
  Promoter: CMV
  Tag / fusion protein: 3xFLAG (N terminal on backbone)
  Cloning method: Gateway Cloning
  Sequencing primers: 5′ CMVF_pCDNA3; 3′ hGH-PA-R
Terms and licenses: Academic/Nonprofit Terms; Industry Terms: Not Available to Industry
How to cite: pCMV 3xFLAG-LC3A G120A was a gift from Robin Ketteler (Addgene plasmid # 123090 ; http://n2t.net/addgene:123090 ; RRID:Addgene_123090)
