[The description below was written by a language model from this plasmid's Addgene catalogue record and pLannotate feature annotations shown in this document.]
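Description:
pCMV 3xFLAG-LC3A G120A is a mammalian expression plasmid built on the pCMV-tripleFLAG-Gateway backbone, and its sequenced record is about 5.1 kb long. It is maintained in E. coli through a high-copy ColE1/pUC-type origin and selected with ampicillin via the β-lactamase gene and its native promoter. An f1 phage origin is also present. The annotation shows several backbone remnants from earlier cloning vectors: lacZα and lacI fragments, a lac promoter/operator with its CAP site, a T7 promoter and a partial RSF origin. An SV40 enhancer/early promoter lies downstream of the expression cassette, but no mammalian selection marker is annotated after it, so the plasmid appears suited mainly to transient expression.

The payload is the human MAP1LC3A (LC3A) coding sequence, which was inserted by Gateway recombination and is therefore flanked by attB1 and attB2 sites. The CMV immediate-early enhancer and promoter drive transcription, and the human growth hormone polyadenylation signal terminates it. A backbone-encoded 3xFLAG epitope, which includes an enterokinase cleavage site, sits upstream of attB1 and is fused to the N terminus of LC3A for detection or immunoprecipitation with anti-FLAG antibodies.

The insert carries a glycine 120 to alanine substitution. In Atg8-family proteins, the C-terminal glycine is exposed by ATG4 protease cleavage and then conjugated to phosphatidylethanolamine on autophagosomal membranes. Mutating this residue is commonly used to produce a form that cannot be processed or lipidated. This fits the associated study of ATG4 isoform redundancy in LC3/GABARAP processing, where the construct would typically serve as a processing-defective control or comparison in autophagy experiments in cultured mammalian cells.
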