Features (pLannotate 1.2.2; 19 found; start..end, strand, type, name):
     21..609     -  rep_origin     ori: high-copy-number ColE1/pMB1/pBR322/pUC origin of replication
    780..1640    -  CDS            AmpR: β-lactamase; bla; confers resistance to ampicillin, carbenicillin, and related antibiotics
   1641..1745    -  promoter       AmpR promoter: bla
   1772..2200    +  rep_origin     f1 ori (sequence partly withheld): f1 bacteriophage origin of replication; arrow indicates direction of (+) strand synthesis
   2231..2385    -  CDS            lacZα (fragment): LacZα fragment of β-galactosidase; lacZ fragment
   2545..2924    +  enhancer       CMV enhancer: human cytomegalovirus immediate early enhancer
   2926..3125    +  promoter       CMV promoter: human cytomegalovirus (CMV) immediate early promoter
   3165..3230    +  CDS            3xFLAG: three tandem FLAG® epitope tags, followed by an enterokinase cleavage site
   3234..3258    +  protein_bind   attB1: mutant version of attB; recombination site for the Gateway® BP reaction BP Clonase™
   3261..3623    +  CDS            LC3A: human LC3 protein; MAP1LC3A; Atg8 family member found on autophagosomes
   3628..3652    -  protein_bind   attB2: mutant version of attB; recombination site for the Gateway® BP reaction BP Clonase™
   3670..4292    +  polyA_signal   hGH poly(A) signal: human growth hormone polyadenylation signal
   4321..4650    +  promoter       SV40 promoter: SV40 enhancer and early promoter
   4693..4711    -  promoter       T7 promoter: promoter for bacteriophage T7 RNA polymerase
   4749..4765    -  protein_bind   lac operator: The lac repressor binds to the lac operator to inhibit transcription in E. coli. This inhibition can be relieved by adding lactose or isopropyl-β-D-thiogalactopyranoside (IPTG). lac repressor encoded by lacI
   4773..4803    -  promoter       lac promoter: promoter for the E. coli lac operon
   4818..4839    -  protein_bind   CAP binding site: CAP binding activates transcription in the presence of cAMP. E. coli catabolite activator protein
   4852..4944    -  CDS            lacI (fragment): lac repressor; lacI; The lac repressor binds to the lac operator to inhibit transcription in E. coli. This inhibition can be relieved by adding lactose or isopropyl-β-D-thiogalactopyranoside (IPTG).
   4946..5079    -  rep_origin     RSF ori (fragment): Plasmids containing the RSF 1030 origin of replication can be propagated in E. coli cells that contain additional plasmids with compatible origins.
>Addgene plasmid #123090 | pCMV 3xFLAG-LC3A G120A | addgene full sequence | sequence record 244528 | Addgene NGS Result
AAGGCCGCGTTGCTGGCGTTTTTCCATAGGCTCCGCCCCCCTGACGAGCATCACAAAAATCGACGCTCAA
GTCAGAGGTGGCGAAACCCGACAGGACTATAAAGATACCAGGCGTTTCCCCCTGGAAGCTCCCTCGTGCG
CTCTCCTGTTCCGACCCTGCCGCTTACCGGATACCTGTCCGCCTTTCTCCCTTCGGGAAGCGTGGCGCTT
TCTCATAGCTCACGCTGTAGGTATCTCAGTTCGGTGTAGGTCGTTCGCTCCAAGCTGGGCTGTGTGCACG
AACCCCCCGTTCAGCCCGACCGCTGCGCCTTATCCGGTAACTATCGTCTTGAGTCCAACCCGGTAAGACA
CGACTTATCGCCACTGGCAGCAGCCACTGGTAACAGGATTAGCAGAGCGAGGTATGTAGGCGGTGCTACA
GAGTTCTTGAAGTGGTGGCCTAACTACGGCTACACTAGAAGAACAGTATTTGGTATCTGCGCTCTGCTGA
AGCCAGTTACCTTCGGAAAAAGAGTTGGTAGCTCTTGATCCGGCAAACAAACCACCGCTGGTAGCGGTGG
TTTTTTTGTTTGCAAGCAGCAGATTACGCGCAGAAAAAAAGGATCTCAAGAAGATCCTTTGATCTTTTCT
ACGGGGTCTGACGCTCAGTGGAACGAAAACTCACGTTAAGGGATTTTGGTCATGAGATTATCAAAAAGGA
TCTTCACCTAGATCCTTTTAAATTAAAAATGAAGTTTTAAATCAATCTAAAGTATATATGAGTAAACTTG
GTCTGACAGTTACCAATGCTTAATCAGTGAGGCACCTATCTCAGCGATCTGTCTATTTCGTTCATCCATA
GTTGCCTGACTCCCCGTCGTGTAGATAACTACGATACGGGAGGGCTTACCATCTGGCCCCAGTGCTGCAA
TGATACCGCGAGACCCACGCTCACCGGCTCCAGATTTATCAGCAATAAACCAGCCAGCCGGAAGGGCCGA
GCGCAGAAGTGGTCCTGCAACTTTATCCGCCTCCATCCAGTCTATTAATTGTTGCCGGGAAGCTAGAGTA
AGTAGTTCGCCAGTTAATAGTTTGCGCAACGTTGTTGCCATTGCTACAGGCATCGTGGTGTCACGCTCGT
CGTTTGGTATGGCTTCATTCAGCTCCGGTTCCCAACGATCAAGGCGAGTTACATGATCCCCCATGTTGTG
CAAAAAAGCGGTTAGCTCCTTCGGTCCTCCGATCGTTGTCAGAAGTAAGTTGGCCGCAGTGTTATCACTC
ATGGTTATGGCAGCACTGCATAATTCTCTTACTGTCATGCCATCCGTAAGATGCTTTTCTGTGACTGGTG
AGTACTCAACCAAGTCATTCTGAGAATAGTGTATGCGGCGACCGAGTTGCTCTTGCCCGGCGTCAATACG
GGATAATACCGCGCCACATAGCAGAACTTTAAAAGTGCTCATCATTGGAAAACGTTCTTCGGGGCGAAAA
CTCTCAAGGATCTTACCGCTGTTGAGATCCAGTTCGATGTAACCCACTCGTGCACCCAACTGATCTTCAG
CATCTTTTACTTTCACCAGCGTTTCTGGGTGAGCAAAAACAGGAAGGCAAAATGCCGCAAAAAAGGGAAT
AAGGGCGACACGGAAATGTTGAATACTCATACTCTTCCTTTTTCAATATTATTGAAGCATTTATCAGGGT
TATTGTCTCATGAGCGGATACATATTTGAATGTATTTAGAAAAATAAACAAATAGGGGTTCCGCGCACAT
TTCCCCGAAAAGTGCCACCTG
[124 nt withheld, positions 1772-1895]
C
[91 nt withheld, positions 1897-1987]
A
[49 nt withheld, positions 1989-2037]
CCTTTGACGTTGGAGTCCACGTTCTTT
[37 nt withheld, positions 2065-2101]
ACCCTATCTCGGTCTATTCTTTTGATTTATAAGGGATTTTGCCGATTTCGGCCTATTGGTTAAAAAATGA
GCTGATTTAACAAAAATTTAACGCGAATTTTAACAAAATATTAACGCTTACAATTTCCATTCGCCATTCA
GGCTGCGCAACTGTTGGGAAGGGCGATCGGTGCGGGCCTCTTCGCTATTACGCCAGCTGGCGAAAGGGGG
ATGTGCTGCAAGGCGATTAAGTTGGGTAACGCCAGGGTTTTCCCAGTCACGACGTTGTAAAACGACGGCC
AGTGCCAAGCTGATCTATACATTGAATCAATATTGGCAATTAGCCATATTAGTCATTGGTTATATAGCAT
AAATCAATATTGGCTATTGGCCATTGCATACGTTGTATCTATATCATAATATGTACATTTATATTGGCTC
ATGTCCAATATGACCGCCATGTTGACATTGATTATTGACTAGTTATTAATAGTAATCAATTACGGGGTCA
TTAGTTCATAGCCCATATATGGAGTTCCGCGTTACATAACTTACGGTAAATGGCCCGCCTGGCTGACCGC
CCAACGACCCCCGCCCATTGACGTCAATAATGACGTATGTTCCCATAGTAACGCCAATAGGGACTTTCCA
TTGACGTCAATGGGTGGAGTATTTACGGTAAACTGCCCACTTGGCAGTACATCAAGTGTATCATATGCCA
AGTCCGCCCCCTATTGACGTCAATGACGGTAAATGGCCCGCCTGGCATTATGCCCAGTACATGACCTTAC
GGGACTTTCCTACTTGGCAGTACATCTACGTATTAGTCATCGCTATTACCATGGTGATGCGGTTTTGGCA
GTACACCAATGGGCGTGGATAGCGGTTTGACTCACGGGGATTTCCAAGTCTCCACCCCATTGACGTCAAT
GGGAGTTTGTTTTGGCACCAAAATCAACGGGACTTTCCAAAATGTCGTAATAACCCCGCCCCGTTGACGC
AAATGGGCGGTAGGCGTGTACGGTGGGAGGTCTATATAAGCAGAGCTCGTTTAGTGAACCGTCAGAATTG
ATCTGGTACCATGGACTACAAAGACCATGACGGTGATTATAAAGATCATGACATCGATTACAAGGATGAC
GATGACAAGCTTACAAGTTTGTACAAAAAAGCAGGCTTAATGCCCTCAGACCGGCCTTTCAAGCAGCGGC
GGAGCTTCGCCGACCGCTGTAAGGAGGTACAGCAGATCCGCGACCAGCACCCCAGCAAAATCCCGGTGAT
CATCGAGCGCTACAAGGGTGAGAAGCAGCTGCCCGTCCTGGACAAGACCAAGTTTTTGGTCCCGGACCAT
GTCAACATGAGCGAGTTGGTCAAGATCATCCGGCGCCGCCTGCAGCTGAACCCCACGCAGGCCTTCTTCC
TGCTGGTGAACCAGCACAGCATGGTGAGTGTGTCCACGCCCATCGCGGACATCTACGAGCAGGAGAAAGA
CGAGGACGGCTTCCTCTATATGGTCTACGCCTCCCAGGAAACCTTCGCCTTCTAATACCCAGCTTTCTTG
TACAAAGTGGTGTGATCTAGAGGATCCCGGGTGGCATCCCTGTGACCCCTCCCCAGTGCCTCTCCTGGCC
CTGGAAGTTGCCACTCCAGTGCCCACCAGCCTTGTCCTAATAAAATTAAGTTGCATCATTTTGTCTGACT
AGGTGTCCTTCTATAATATTATGGGGTGGAGGGGGGTGGTATGGAGCAAGGGGCAAGTTGGGAAGACAAC
CTGTAGGGCCTGCGGGGTCTATTGGGAACCAAGCTGGAGTGCAGTGGCACAATCTTGGCTCACTGCAATC
TCCGCCTCCTGGGTTCAAGCGATTCTCCTGCCTCAGCCTCCCGAGTTGTTGGGATTCCAGGCATGCATGA
CCAGGCTCAGCTAATTTTTGTTTTTTTGGTAGAGACGGGGTTTCACCATATTGGCCAGGCTGGTCTCCAA
CTCCTAATCTCAGGTGATCTACCCACCTTGGCCTCCCAAATTGCTGGGATTACAGGCGTGAACCACTGCT
CCCTTCCCTGTCCTTCTGATTTTAAAATAACTATACCAGCAGGAGGACGTCCAGACACAGCATAGGCTAC
CTGGCCATGCCCAACCGGTGGGACATTTGAGTTGCTTGCTTGGCACTGTCCTCTCATGCGTTGGGTCCAC
TCAGTAGATGCCTGTTGAATTGGGTACGCGGCCAGCTTGGCTGTGGAATGTGTGTCAGTTAGGGTGTGGA
AAGTCCCCAGGCTCCCCAGCAGGCAGAAGTATGCAAAGCATGCATCTCAATTAGTCAGCAACCAGGTGTG
GAAAGTCCCCAGGCTCCCCAGCAGGCAGAAGTATGCAAAGCATGCATCTCAATTAGTCAGCAACCATAGT
CCCGCCCCTAACTCCGCCCATCCCGCCCCTAACTCCGCCCAGTTCCGCCCATTCTCCGCCCCATGGCTGA
CTAATTTTTTTTATTTATGCAGAGGCCGAGGCCGCCTCGGCCTCTGAGCTATTCCAGAAGTAGTGAGGAG
GCTTTTTTGGAGGCCTAGGCTTTTGCAAAAAGCTCCTCGATCGAGGAACTGAAAAACCAGAAAGTTAATT
CCCTATAGTGAGTCGTATTAAATTCGTAATCATGTCATAGCTGTTTCCTGTGTGAAATTGTTATCCGCTC
ACAATTCCACACAACATACGAGCCGGAAGCATAAAGTGTAAAGCCTGGGGTGCCTAATGAGCGAGCTAAC
TCACATTAATTGCGTTGCGCTCACTGCCCGCTTTCCAGTCGGGAAACCTGTCGTGCCAGCTGCATTAATG
AATCGGCCAACGCGCGGGGAGAGGCGGTTTGCGTATTGGGCGCTCTTCCGCTTCCTCGCTCACTGACTCG
CTGCGCTCGGTCGTTCGGCTGCGGCGAGCGGTATCAGCTCACTCAAAGGCGGTAATACGGTTATCCACAG
AATCAGGGGATAACGCAGGAAAGAACATGTGAGCAAAAGGCCAGCAAAAGGCCAGGAACCGTAAA
